>Addgene plasmid #244077 | pAAV.CAG.(mem).iGlucoSnFR2 | addgene full sequence | sequence record 487022 | Addgene NGS Result
GGATCTTCCTAGAGCATGGCTACGTAGATAAGTAGCATGGCGGGTTAATCATTAACTACAAGGAACCCCT
AGTGATGGAGTTGGCCACTCCCTCTCTGCGCGCTCGCTCGCTCACTGAGGCCGGGCGACCAAAGGTCGCC
CGACGCCCGGGCTTTGCCCGGGCGGCCTCAGTGAGCGAGCGAGCGCGCAGCTGCATTAATGAATCGGCCA
ACGCGCGGGGAGAGGCGGTTTGCGTATTGGGCGCTCTTCCGCTTCCTCGCTCACTGACTCGCTGCGCTCG
GTCGTTCGGCTGCGGCGAGCGGTATCAGCTCACTCAAAGGCGGTAATACGGTTATCCACAGAATCAGGGG
ATAACGCAGGAAAGAACATGTGAGCAAAAGGCCAGCAAAAGGCCAGGAACCGTAAAAAGGCCGCGTTGCT
GGCGTTTTTCCATAGGCTCCGCCCCCCTGACGAGCATCACAAAAATCGACGCTCAAGTCAGAGGTGGCGA
AACCCGACAGGACTATAAAGATACCAGGCGTTTCCCCCTGGAAGCTCCCTCGTGCGCTCTCCTGTTCCGA
CCCTGCCGCTTACCGGATACCTGTCCGCCTTTCTCCCTTCGGGAAGCGTGGCGCTTTCTCATAGCTCACG
CTGTAGGTATCTCAGTTCGGTGTAGGTCGTTCGCTCCAAGCTGGGCTGTGTGCACGAACCCCCCGTTCAG
CCCGACCGCTGCGCCTTATCCGGTAACTATCGTCTTGAGTCCAACCCGGTAAGACACGACTTATCGCCAC
TGGCAGCAGCCACTGGTAACAGGATTAGCAGAGCGAGGTATGTAGGCGGTGCTACAGAGTTCTTGAAGTG
GTGGCCTAACTACGGCTACACTAGAAGAACAGTATTTGGTATCTGCGCTCTGCTGAAGCCAGTTACCTTC
GGAAAAAGAGTTGGTAGCTCTTGATCCGGCAAACAAACCACCGCTGGTAGCGGTGGTTTTTTTGTTTGCA
AGCAGCAGATTACGCGCAGAAAAAAAGGATCTCAAGAAGATCCTTTGATCTTTTCTACGGGGTCTGACGC
TCAGTGGAACGAAAACTCACGTTAAGGGATTTTGGTCATGAGATTATCAAAAAGGATCTTCACCTAGATC
CTTTTAAATTAAAAATGAAGTTTTAAATCAATCTAAAGTATATATGAGTAAACTTGGTCTGACAGTTACC
AATGCTTAATCAGTGAGGCACCTATCTCAGCGATCTGTCTATTTCGTTCATCCATAGTTGCCTGACTCCC
CGTCGTGTAGATAACTACGATACGGGAGGGCTTACCATCTGGCCCCAGTGCTGCAATGATACCGCGAGAC
CCACGCTCACCGGCTCCAGATTTATCAGCAATAAACCAGCCAGCCGGAAGGGCCGAGCGCAGAAGTGGTC
CTGCAACTTTATCCGCCTCCATCCAGTCTATTAATTGTTGCCGGGAAGCTAGAGTAAGTAGTTCGCCAGT
TAATAGTTTGCGCAACGTTGTTGCCATTGCTACAGGCATCGTGGTGTCACGCTCGTCGTTTGGTATGGCT
TCATTCAGCTCCGGTTCCCAACGATCAAGGCGAGTTACATGATCCCCCATGTTGTGCAAAAAAGCGGTTA
GCTCCTTCGGTCCTCCGATCGTTGTCAGAAGTAAGTTGGCCGCAGTGTTATCACTCATGGTTATGGCAGC
ACTGCATAATTCTCTTACTGTCATGCCATCCGTAAGATGCTTTTCTGTGACTGGTGAGTACTCAACCAAG
TCATTCTGAGAATAGTGTATGCGGCGACCGAGTTGCTCTTGCCCGGCGTCAATACGGGATAATACCGCGC
CACATAGCAGAACTTTAAAAGTGCTCATCATTGGAAAACGTTCTTCGGGGCGAAAACTCTCAAGGATCTT
ACCGCTGTTGAGATCCAGTTCGATGTAACCCACTCGTGCACCCAACTGATCTTCAGCATCTTTTACTTTC
ACCAGCGTTTCTGGGTGAGCAAAAACAGGAAGGCAAAATGCCGCAAAAAAGGGAATAAGGGCGACACGGA
AATGTTGAATACTCATACTCTTCCTTTTTCAATATTATTGAAGCATTTATCAGGGTTATTGTCTCATGAG
CGGATACATATTTGAATGTATTTAGAAAAATAAACAAATAGGGGTTCCGCGCACATTTCCCCGAAAAGTG
CCACCTAAATTGTAAGCGTTAATATTTTGTTAAAATTCGCGTTAAATTTTTGTTAAATCAGCTCATTTTT
TAACCAATAGGCCGAAATCGGCAAAATCCCTTATAAATCAAAAGAATAGACCGAGATAGGGT
[37 nt withheld, positions 2303-2339]
AAAGAACGTGGACTCCAACGTCAAAGG
[49 nt withheld, positions 2367-2415]
T
[91 nt withheld, positions 2417-2507]
G
[124 nt withheld, positions 2509-2632]
CCCATTCGCCATTCAGGCTGCGCAACTGTTGGGAAGGGCGATCGGTGCGGGCCTCTTCGCTATTACGCCA
GCTGCGCGCTCGCTCGCTCACTGAGGCCGCCCGGGCAAAGCCCGGGCGTCGGGCGACCTTTGGTCGCCCG
GCCTCAGTGAGCGAGCGAGCGCGCAGAGAGGGAGTGGCCAACTCCATCACTAGGGGTTCCTTGTAGTTAA
TGATTAACCCGCCATGCTACTTATCTACGTAGCCATGCTCTAGGAAGATCGTACCATTGACGTCAATAAT
GACGTATGTTCCCATAGTAACGCCAATAGGGACTTTCCATTGACGTCAATGGGTGGAGTATTTACGGTAA
ACTGCCCACTTGGCAGTACATCAAGTGTATCATATGCCAAGTACGCCCCCTATTGACGTCAATGACGGTA
AATGGCCCGCCTGGCATTATGCCCAGTACATGACCTTATGGGACTTTCCTACTTGGCAGTACATCTACGT
ATTAGTCATCGCTATTACCATGGTCGAGGTGAGCCCCACGTTCTGCTTCACTCTCCCCATCTCCCCCCCC
TCCCCACCCCCAATTTTGTATTTATTTATTTTTTAATTATTTTGTGCAGCGATGGGGGCGGGGGGGGGGG
GGGGGCGCGCGCCAGGCGGGGCGGGGCGGGGCGAGGGGCGGGGCGGGGCGAGGCGGAGAGGTGCGGCGGC
AGCCAATCAGAGCGGCGCGCTCCGAAAGTTTCCTTTTATGGCGAGGCGGCGGCGGCGGCGGCCCTATAAA
AAGCGAAGCGCGCGGCGGGCGGGAGTCGCTGCGCGCTGCCTTCGCCCCGTGCCCCGCTCCGCCGCCGCCT
CGCGCCGCCCGCCCCGGCTCTGACTGACCGCGTTACTCCCACAGGTGAGCGGGCGGGACGGCCCTTCTCC
TCCGGGCTGTAATTAGCGCTTGGTTTAATGACGGCTTGTTTCTTTTCTGTGGCTGCGTGAAAGCCTTGAG
GGGCTCCGGGAGGGCCCTTTGTGCGGGGGGAGCGGCTCGGGGCTGTCCGCGGGGGGACGGCTGCCTTCGG
GGGGGACGGGGCAGGGCGGGGTTCGGCTTCTGGCGTGTGACCGGCGGCTCTAGAGCCTCTGCTAACCATG
TTCATGCCTTCTTCTTTTTCCTACAGCTCCTGGGCAACGTGCTGGTTATTGTGCTGTCTCATCATTTTGG
CAAAGAATTGGATCCCGCCACCATGGAGACAGACACACTCCTGCTATGGGTACTGCTGCTCTGGGTTCCA
GGTTCCACTGGTGACAGATCTAAGCTGGAGATTTTCTCTTGGTGGGCTGGGGATGAAGGCCCTGCCCTGG
AGGCACTCATCAGACTGTATAAACAGAAGTATCCTGGAGTAGAGGTGATAAACGCCACTGTCACCGGAGG
TGCCGGTGTAAATGCTCGCGCTGTCCTTAAGACAAGGATGCTTGGTGGTGATCCTCCTGATACATTTCAA
GTTGCAGCAGGGATGGAGTTGATAGGCACATGGGTGGTGGCTAACAGAATGGAGGATCTCAGCGCCTTGT
TTCGACAAGAGGGTTGGCTTCAAGCCTTCCCCAAGGGCCTTATTGATCTGATTAGTTATAAAGGTGGTAT
ATGGAGTGTGCCCGTTAATATTCACAGGTCAAACGTAATGTGGTATTTGCCTGCAAAGCTAAAAGAGTGG
GGAGTTAACCCCCCACGGACTTGGGATGAGTTTCTTGCCACCTGTCAAACACTTAAACAAAAGGGTCTGG
AAGCTCCACTGGCTCTCGGGGAAAATTGGACACAACAACACCTCTGGGAGAGTGTCGCCTTGGCTGTATT
GGGGCCTGATGATTGGAATAATCTGTGGAATGGGAAGCTGAAGTTCACAGACCCTAAAGCAGTTAGGGCA
TGGGAAGTCTTTGGCCGCGTTTTGGACTGTGCCAACAAGGATGCAGCAGGCTTGTCTTGGCAGCAAGCTG
TCGATCGGGTAGTACAGGGGAAAGCCGCTTTTAACGTAATGGGCGACTGGGCAGCAGGATATATGACTAC
CACTCTCAAGTTGAAGCCTGGTACAGATTTCGCATGGGCACCAAGTCCCGGGACACAGGGCGTCTTTATG
ATGGTTTCCGACTCTTTCGGACTTCCCAAAGGAGCCAAAAATCGACAAAACGCTATCAACTGGCTTCGAT
TGGTCGGCTCTAAAGAAGGTCAAGATACATTCAACCCACTGAAAGGGTCCATCGCTGCTCGGCTCGATAG
CGACCCAAGCAAGTATCCGTGTAACGTCTATATCACCGCCGACAAGCAGAAGAACGGCATCAAGGCGAAC
TTCAAGATCCGCCACAACGTGGAGGACGGCAGCGTGCAGCTCGCCGACCACTACCAGCAGAACACCCCCA
TCGGCGACGGCCCCGTGCTGCTGCCCGACAACCACTACCTGGTGACCCAGTCCGTGCTGAGCAAAGACCC
CAACGAGAAGCGCGATCACATGGTCCTGCTGGAGTTCGTGACCGCCGCCGGGATCACTCTCGGCATGGAC
GAGCTGTACAAGGGCGGTACCGGAGGGAGCATGAGCAAGGGCGAGGAGCTGTTCACCGGGGTGGTGCCCA
TCCTGGTCGAGCTGGACGGCGACGTAAACGGCCACAAGTTCAGCGTGCGCGGCGAGGGCGAGGGCGATGC
CACCAACGGCAAGCTGACCCTGAAGTTCATCTGCACCACCGGCAAGCTGCCCGTGCCCTGGCCCACCCTC
GTGACCACCCTGACCTACGGCGTGCAGTGCTTCAGCCGCTACCCCGACCACATGAAGCAGCACGACTTCT
TCAAGTCCGCCATGCCCGAAGGCTACGTCCAGGAGCGCACCATCAGCTTCAAGGACGACGGCACCTACAA
GACCCGCGCCGAGGTGAAGTTCGAGGGCGACACCCTGGTGAACCGCATCGAGCTGAAGGGCATCGACTTC
AAGGAGGACGGCAACATCCTGGGGCACAAGCTGGAGTACAACTTTAACAACCCCAACGCATACGGACAGA
GTGCAATGCGAGATTGGCGGAGTAATCGCATCGTTGGCTCCCTGGTAGCAGGAGCAGTGGCCCCTGAAAG
CTCCATGTCACAATTCGGAACAGTAATGGAAATTTTCCTGCAAACACGCAACCCACAAGCAGCAGCAAAT
GCAGCACAAGCTATTGCTGACCAAGTTGGCCTGGGTCGCCTTGGTCAGCTGCAGGTCGACGAACAAAAAC
TCATCTCAGAAGAGGATCTGAATGCTGTGGGCCAGGACACGCAGGAGGTCATCGTGGTGCCACACTCCTT
GCCCTTTAAGGTGGTGGTGATCTCAGCCATCCTGGCCCTGGTGGTGCTCACCATCATCTCCCTTATCATC
CTCATCATGCTTTGGCAGAAGAAGCCACGTTAGAAGCTTATCGATAATCAACCTCTGGATTACAAAATTT
GTGAAAGATTGACTGGTATTCTTAACTATGTTGCTCCTTTTACGCTATGTGGATACGCTGCTTTAATGCC
TTTGTATCATGCTATTGCTTCCCGTATGGCTTTCATTTTCTCCTCCTTGTATAAATCCTGGTTGCTGTCT
CTTTATGAGGAGTTGTGGCCCGTTGTCAGGCAACGTGGCGTGGTGTGCACTGTGTTTGCTGACGCAACCC
CCACTGGTTGGGGCATTGCCACCACCTGTCAGCTCCTTTCCGGGACTTTCGCTTTCCCCCTCCCTATTGC
CACGGCGGAACTCATCGCCGCCTGCCTTGCCCGCTGCTGGACAGGGGCTCGGCTGTTGGGCACTGACAAT
TCCGTGGTGTTGTCGGGGAAATCATCGTCCTTTCCTTGGCTGCTCGCCTGTGTTGCCACCTGGATTCTGC
GCGGGACGTCCTTCTGCTACGTCCCTTCGGCCCTCAATCCAGCGGACCTTCCTTCCCGCGGCCTGCTGCC
GGCTCTGCGGCCTCTTCCGCGTCTTCGCCTTCGCCCTCAGACGAGTCGGATCTCCCTTTGGGCCGCCTCC
CCGCATCGATACCGTCGACCCGGGCGGCCGCTTCGAGCAGACATGATAAGATACATTGATGAGTTTGGAC
AAACCACAACTAGAATGCAGTGAAAAAAATGCTTTATTTGTGAAATTTGTGATGCTATTGCTTTATTTGT
AACCATTATAAGCTGCAATAAACAAGTTAACAACAACAATTGCATTCATTTTATGTTTCAGGTTCAGGGG
GAGATGTGGGAGGTTTTTTAAAGCAAGTAAAACCTCTACAAATGTGGTAAAATCGATAA
Features (pLannotate 1.2.2; 18 found; start..end, strand, type, name):
     61..194     +  repeat_region  AAV2 ITR: inverted terminal repeat of adeno-associated virus serotype 2 inverted
    188..244     -  CDS            lacI (fragment): lac repressor; lacI; The lac repressor binds to the lac operator to inhibit transcription in E. coli. This inhibition can be relieved by adding lactose or isopropyl-β-D-thiogalactopyranoside (IPTG).
    427..1015    -  rep_origin     ori: high-copy-number ColE1/pMB1/pBR322/pUC origin of replication
   1186..2046    -  CDS            AmpR: β-lactamase; bla; confers resistance to ampicillin, carbenicillin, and related antibiotics
   2047..2151    -  promoter       AmpR promoter: bla
   2204..2632    -  rep_origin     f1 ori (sequence partly withheld): f1 bacteriophage origin of replication; arrow indicates direction of (+) strand synthesis
   2637..2706    -  CDS            lacZα (fragment): LacZα fragment of β-galactosidase; lacZ fragment
   2701..2833    -  repeat_region  AAV2 ITR (fragment): inverted terminal repeat of adeno-associated virus serotype 2 inverted
   2896..3144    +  enhancer       CMV enhancer (fragment): human cytomegalovirus immediate early enhancer
   3146..3423    +  promoter       chicken β-actin promoter: No description available
   3424..3559    +  intron         hybrid intron (fragment): hybrid between chicken β-actin (CBA) and minute virus of mice (MMV) introns (Gray et al., 2011)
   3648..3778    +  intron         chimeric intron (fragment): chimera between introns from chicken β-actin and rabbit β-globin
   3845..3907    +  sig_peptide    Igκ leader: leader sequence from mouse immunoglobulin κ light chain
   4895..5614    +  CDS            cEGFP: cEGFP is a basic (constitutively fluorescent) green fluorescent protein published in 2008, derived from Aequorea victoria.
   5876..6022    +  CDS            PDGFRβ TM domain: transmembrane domain from platelet derived growth factor receptor beta
   6038..6626    +  misc_feature   WPRE: woodchuck hepatitis virus posttranscriptional regulatory element
   6669..6790    -  polyA_signal   SV40 poly(A) signal: SV40 polyadenylation signal
   6813..6881    -  CDS            large T antigen (fragment): large T antigen from SV40 (simian virus 40)
