[The description below was written by a language model from this plasmid's Addgene catalogue record and pLannotate feature annotations shown in this document.]
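Description:
pAAV.CAG.(mem).iGlucoSnFR2 is an adeno-associated virus transfer plasmid built on a pAAV backbone for expressing a green fluorescent glucose sensor at the plasma membrane of mammalian cells. The 6,891 nt sequence carries two AAV2 inverted terminal repeats that flank the expression cassette and allow it to be packaged into recombinant AAV particles when replication and capsid functions are supplied separately. The bacterial portion outside the ITRs contains a high-copy ColE1/pUC-type origin, an f1 phage origin, and a β-lactamase gene with its own promoter conferring ampicillin resistance. Short lacI, lacZα and SV40 large T antigen fragments are annotated as well and are most likely backbone remnants rather than functional parts.

Expression is driven by a CAG-type promoter, annotated here as a partial CMV enhancer, the chicken β-actin promoter and partial hybrid/chimeric intron sequences, which gives strong, broadly active transcription. The open reading frame begins with the mouse Igκ leader, a signal peptide that directs the protein into the secretory pathway, and ends with the PDGFRβ transmembrane domain, which anchors it in the membrane. This arrangement is commonly used to display a sensor on the outer cell surface. Between these lies iGlucoSnFR2, of which only a GFP-derived segment (matched as cEGFP) is annotated; the region upstream of it, presumably including the glucose-binding portion, is not annotated and the record does not describe its origin. A WPRE follows the coding sequence to enhance transcript stability and expression, and an SV40 polyadenylation signal, annotated on the reverse strand, terminates the cassette. According to the record, the iGlucoSnFR2 sensor is intended for measuring intracellular or extracellular glucose in vivo in mouse brain.
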