Addgene plasmid #244077: pAAV.CAG.(mem).iGlucoSnFR2
Purpose: Plasma membrane targeted expression of green glucose sensor
Depositing lab: Tim Brown & HHMI-JRC Tool Translation Team. Depositing organization: HHMI, Janelia Research Campus. Publication: iGlucoSnFR2: A genetically encoded fluorescent sensor for measuring intracellular or extracellular glucose in vivo in mouse brain. Marvin JS, Machler P, Meng C, Ates T, Patel RH, Adhikari R, Makurath MA, Ku Z, Feliciano D, Atasoy D, Cui G, Kleinfeld D, Brown TA. Sci Adv. 2025 Nov 14;11(46):eadz3889. doi: 10.1126/sciadv.adz3889. Epub 2025 Nov 12. PubMed 41223288.
Backbone
  Vector backbone: pAAV
  Vector type: AAV
Growth in bacteria
  Bacterial resistance: Ampicillin, 100 μg/mL
  Growth temperature: 37°C
  Growth strain: NEB Stable
  Copy number: High Copy
Gene/Insert
  Gene/Insert name: iGlucoSnFR2
  Species: M. musculus (mouse), Synthetic
  Tag / fusion protein: IgG kappa leader (N terminal on insert)
  Cloning method: Restriction Enzyme; 5′ cloning site Unknown (unknown if destroyed)
Terms and licenses: Academic/Nonprofit Terms; Industry Terms: Not Available to Industry
How to cite: pAAV.CAG.(mem).iGlucoSnFR2 was a gift from Tim Brown & HHMI-JRC Tool Translation Team (Addgene plasmid # 244077 ; http://n2t.net/addgene:244077 ; RRID:Addgene_244077)
